Addgene plasmid #200476: pKLV2-U6gRNA5(CXCR4-SE(95))-PGKpuro2ABFP-W
Purpose: Lentiviral vector expressing gRNA targeting human CXCR4-SE
Depositing lab: Kosuke Yusa. Depositing organization: Kyoto University, Institute for Life and Medical Sciences. Publication: Canonical BAF complex regulates the oncogenic program in human T-cell acute lymphoblastic leukemia. Aoki K, Hyuga M, Tarumoto Y, Nishibuchi G, Ueda A, Ochi Y, Sugino S, Mikami T, Kobushi H, Kato I, Akahane K, Inukai T, Takaori-Kondo A, Takita J, Ogawa S, Yusa K. Blood. 2023 Nov 3:blood.2023020857. doi: 10.1182/blood.2023020857. PubMed 37922452.
Backbone
  Vector backbone: pKLV2-U6gRNA5(BbsI)-PGKpuro2ABFP-W
  Backbone manufacturer: addgene
  Backbone size w/o insert (bp): 8648
  Total vector size (bp): 8650
  Vector type: Lentiviral
  Selectable markers: Puromycin
Growth in bacteria
  Bacterial resistance: Ampicillin, 100 μg/mL
  Growth temperature: 37°C
  Growth strain: NEB Stable
  Copy number: Unknown
Gene/Insert
  Gene/Insert name: CXCR4-SE(95)
  gRNA/shRNA sequence: AGTTGTGATGTTTAACCGT
  Species: H. sapiens (human)
  Entrez Gene: CXCR4 (a.k.a. CD184, D2S201E, FB22, HM89, HSY3RR, LAP-3, LAP3, LCR1, LESTR, NPY3R, NPYR, NPYRL, NPYY3R, WHIM, WHIMS, WHIMS1)
  Cloning method: Restriction Enzyme; 5′ cloning site BbsI (destroyed during cloning); 3′ cloning site BbsI (destroyed during cloning)
  Sequencing primers: 5′ AGATAATTAGAATTAATTTGACTG
Terms and licenses: Academic/Nonprofit Terms; Industry Terms: Not Available to Industry
How to cite: pKLV2-U6gRNA5(CXCR4-SE(95))-PGKpuro2ABFP-W was a gift from Kosuke Yusa (Addgene plasmid # 200476 ; http://n2t.net/addgene:200476 ; RRID:Addgene_200476)
