[The description below was written by a language model from this plasmid's Addgene catalogue record and pLannotate feature annotations shown in this document.]
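Description:
pKLV2-U6gRNA5(CXCR4-SE(95))-PGKpuro2ABFP-W is an 8,650 bp HIV-1-based lentiviral guide RNA expression vector, made by inserting a single guide into the BbsI cloning site of the pKLV2-U6gRNA5(BbsI)-PGKpuro2ABFP-W backbone; both BbsI sites were destroyed in the process. In bacteria it replicates from a high-copy ColE1/pUC-type origin and is selected with ampicillin through the β-lactamase gene. The plasmid also carries an f1 origin and remnants of a lac/lacZα cloning region flanked by T3 and T7 promoters.

A CMV enhancer/promoter fused to a truncated 5' LTR drives transcription of the viral genome in packaging cells. This is followed by the Ψ packaging signal with a gag fragment, the Rev response element for nuclear export of the unspliced RNA, and the cPPT/CTS. The 3' end has a truncated LTR, the usual self-inactivating arrangement, followed by a bGH polyadenylation signal.

Two expression units lie between these viral elements. A human U6 RNA polymerase III promoter transcribes the guide joined to a Streptococcus pyogenes Cas9 scaffold (annotated as a tracrRNA fragment). The guide targets a human element named CXCR4-SE, which the record links to the CXCR4 gene without defining the abbreviation further. Downstream, a mouse PGK promoter drives puromycin N-acetyltransferase linked, per the vector name, by a 2A peptide to TagBFP, with a WPRE to enhance transcript expression. Transduced cells can therefore be selected with puromycin and tracked by blue fluorescence. No Cas9 is encoded, so the nuclease or a Cas9-derived effector must be supplied separately. The associated publication concerns the BAF complex in human T-cell acute lymphoblastic leukemia.
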