Features (pLannotate 1.2.2; 28 found; start..end, strand, type, name):
    245..444     +  promoter       CMV promoter: human cytomegalovirus (CMV) immediate early promoter
    462..642     +  LTR            5' LTR (truncated): truncated 5' long terminal repeat (LTR) from HIV-1
    689..814     +  misc_feature   HIV-1 Ψ: packaging signal of human immunodeficiency virus type 1
    798..1136    +  CDS            HIV-1 gag (fragment): gag protein from human immunodeficiency virus 1; gag
   1313..1546    +  misc_feature   RRE: The Rev response element (RRE) of HIV-1 allows for Rev-dependent mRNA export from the nucleus to the cytoplasm.
   1923..2023    +  CDS            Rev (fragment): human immunodeficiency virus 1 (HIV-1) Rev protein; rev; enhances nuclear export of unspliced and incompletely spliced viral mRNAs
   2073..2190    +  misc_feature   cPPT/CTS: central polypurine tract and central termination sequence of HIV-1
   2265..2505    +  promoter       U6 promoter: RNA polymerase III promoter for human U6 snRNA
   2552..2619    +  misc_RNA       tracrRNA (fragment): trans-activating CRISPR RNA for the Streptococcus pyogenes CRISPR/Cas9 system
   2642..3141    +  promoter       PGK promoter: mouse phosphoglycerate kinase 1 promoter
   3181..3777    +  CDS            PuroR (fragment): puromycin N-acetyltransferase; pac from Streptomyces; confers resistance to puromycin
   3850..4548    +  CDS            TagBFP: TagBFP is a basic (constitutively fluorescent) blue fluorescent protein published in 2008, derived from Entacmaea quadricolor. It is reported to be a very rapidly-maturing monomer with very low acid sensitivity.
   4560..5146    +  misc_feature   WPRE: woodchuck hepatitis virus posttranscriptional regulatory element
   5140..5286    +  CDS            nef (fragment): NEF_HV1LA - Experimental evidence at protein level: Swiss-Prot protein existence level 1. Extracellular Nef protein targets CD4(+) T-lymphocytes for apoptosis by interacting with CXCR4 surface receptors. From Human immunodeficiency virus type 1 group M subtype B (isolate Lai) (HIV-1).
   5294..5472    +  LTR            5' LTR (truncated): truncated 5' long terminal repeat (LTR) from HIV-1
   5498..5609    +  polyA_signal   bGH poly(A) signal: bovine growth hormone polyadenylation signal
   5748..5766    -  promoter       T3 promoter: promoter for bacteriophage T3 RNA polymerase
   5811..5827    -  protein_bind   lac operator: The lac repressor binds to the lac operator to inhibit transcription in E. coli. This inhibition can be relieved by adding lactose or isopropyl-β-D-thiogalactopyranoside (IPTG). lac repressor encoded by lacI
   5835..5865    -  promoter       lac promoter: promoter for the E. coli lac operon
   5880..5901    -  protein_bind   CAP binding site: CAP binding activates transcription in the presence of cAMP. E. coli catabolite activator protein
   5914..6006    -  CDS            lacI (fragment): lac repressor; lacI; The lac repressor binds to the lac operator to inhibit transcription in E. coli. This inhibition can be relieved by adding lactose or isopropyl-β-D-thiogalactopyranoside (IPTG).
   6189..6777    -  rep_origin     ori: high-copy-number ColE1/pMB1/pBR322/pUC origin of replication
   6948..7808    -  CDS            AmpR: β-lactamase; bla; confers resistance to ampicillin, carbenicillin, and related antibiotics
   7809..7913    -  promoter       AmpR promoter: bla
   7966..8394    -  rep_origin     f1 ori (sequence partly withheld): f1 bacteriophage origin of replication; arrow indicates direction of (+) strand synthesis
   8399..8554    -  CDS            lacZα (fragment): LacZα fragment of β-galactosidase; lacZ fragment
   8562..8580    +  promoter       T7 promoter: promoter for bacteriophage T7 RNA polymerase
   8594..244     +  enhancer       CMV enhancer (across the origin): human cytomegalovirus immediate early enhancer
>Addgene plasmid #200476 | pKLV2-U6gRNA5(CXCR4-SE(95))-PGKpuro2ABFP-W | addgene full sequence | sequence record 418748 | Addgene NGS Result
GACGTCAATAATGACGTATGTTCCCATAGTAACGCCAATAGGGACTTTCCATTGACGTCAATGGGTGGAG
TATTTACGGTAAACTGCCCACTTGGCAGTACATCAAGTGTATCATATGCCAAGTACGCCCCCTATTGACG
TCAATGACGGTAAATGGCCCGCCTGGCATTATGCCCAGTACATGACCTTATGGGACTTTCCTACTTGGCA
GTACATCTACGTATTAGTCATCGCTATTACCATGGTGATGCGGTTTTGGCAGTACATCAATGGGCGTGGA
TAGCGGTTTGACTCACGGGGATTTCCAAGTCTCCACCCCATTGACGTCAATGGGAGTTTGTTTTGGCACC
AAAATCAACGGGACTTTCCAAAATGTCGTAACAACTCCGCCCCATTGACGCAAATGGGCGGTAGGCGTGT
ACGGTGGGAGGTCTATATAAGCAGCGCGTTTTGCCTGTACTGGGTCTCTCTGGTTAGACCAGATCTGAGC
CTGGGAGCTCTCTGGCTAACTAGGGAACCCACTGCTTAAGCCTCAATAAAGCTTGCCTTGAGTGCTTCAA
GTAGTGTGTGCCCGTCTGTTGTGTGACTCTGGTAACTAGAGATCCCTCAGACCCTTTTAGTCAGTGTGGA
AAATCTCTAGCAGTGGCGCCCGAACAGGGACTTGAAAGCGAAAGGGAAACCAGAGGAGCTCTCTCGACGC
AGGACTCGGCTTGCTGAAGCGCGCACGGCAAGAGGCGAGGGGCGGCGACTGGTGAGTACGCCAAAAATTT
TGACTAGCGGAGGCTAGAAGGAGAGAGATGGGTGCGAGAGCGTCAGTATTAAGCGGGGGAGAATTAGATC
GCGATGGGAAAAAATTCGGTTAAGGCCAGGGGGAAAGAAAAAATATAAATTAAAACATATAGTATGGGCA
AGCAGGGAGCTAGAACGATTCGCAGTTAATCCTGGCCTGTTAGAAACATCAGAAGGCTGTAGACAAATAC
TGGGACAGCTACAACCATCCCTTCAGACAGGATCAGAAGAACTTAGATCATTATATAATACAGTAGCAAC
CCTCTATTGTGTGCATCAAAGGATAGAGATAAAAGACACCAAGGAAGCTTTAGACAAGATAGAGGAAGAG
CAAAACAAAAGTAAGACCACCGCACAGCAAGCGGCCGGCCGCGCTGATCTTCAGACCTGGAGGAGGAGAT
ATGAGGGACAATTGGAGAAGTGAATTATATAAATATAAAGTAGTAAAAATTGAACCATTAGGAGTAGCAC
CCACCAAGGCAAAGAGAAGAGTGGTGCAGAGAGAAAAAAGAGCAGTGGGAATAGGAGCTTTGTTCCTTGG
GTTCTTGGGAGCAGCAGGAAGCACTATGGGCGCAGCGTCAATGACGCTGACGGTACAGGCCAGACAATTA
TTGTCTGGTATAGTGCAGCAGCAGAACAATTTGCTGAGGGCTATTGAGGCGCAACAGCATCTGTTGCAAC
TCACAGTCTGGGGCATCAAGCAGCTCCAGGCAAGAATCCTGGCTGTGGAAAGATACCTAAAGGATCAACA
GCTCCTGGGGATTTGGGGTTGCTCTGGAAAACTCATTTGCACCACTGCTGTGCCTTGGAATGCTAGTTGG
AGTAATAAATCTCTGGAACAGATTTGGAATCACACGACCTGGATGGAGTGGGACAGAGAAATTAACAATT
ACACAAGCTTAATACACTCCTTAATTGAAGAATCGCAAAACCAGCAAGAAAAGAATGAACAAGAATTATT
GGAATTAGATAAATGGGCAAGTTTGTGGAATTGGTTTAACATAACAAATTGGCTGTGGTATATAAAATTA
TTCATAATGATAGTAGGAGGCTTGGTAGGTTTAAGAATAGTTTTTGCTGTACTTTCTATAGTGAATAGAG
TTAGGCAGGGATATTCACCATTATCGTTTCAGACCCACCTCCCAACCCCGAGGGGACCCGACAGGCCCGA
AGGAATAGAAGAAGAAGGTGGAGAGAGAGACAGAGACAGATCCATTCGATTAGTGAACGGATCGGCACTG
CGTGCGCCAATTCTGCAGACAAATGGCAGTATTCATCCACAATTTTAAAAGAAAAGGGGGGATTGGGGGG
TACAGTGCAGGGGAAAGAATAGTAGACATAATAGCAACAGACATACAAACTAAAGAATTACAAAAACAAA
TTACAAAAATTCAAAATTTTCGGGTTTATTACAGGGACAGCAGAGATCCAGTTTGGTTAGTACCGGGCCC
TACGCGTCCAAGGTCGGGCAGGAAGAGGGCCTATTTCCCATGATTCCTTCATATTTGCATATACGATACA
AGGCTGTTAGAGAGATAATTAGAATTAATTTGACTGTAAACACAAAGATATTAGTACAAAATACGTGACG
TAGAAAGTAATAATTTCTTGGGTAGTTTGCAGTTTTAAAATTATGTTTTAAAATGGACTATCATATGCTT
ACCGTAACTTGAAAGTATTTCGATTTCTTGGCTTTATATATCTTGTGGAAAGGACGAAACACCGAGTTGT
GATGTTTAACCGTGTTTAAGAGCTATGCTGGAAACAGCATAGCAAGTTTAAATAAGGCTAGTCCGTTATC
AACTTGAAAAAGTGGCACCGAGTCGGTGCTTTTTTTGGATCCAATTCTACCGGGTAGGGGAGGCGCTTTT
CCCAAGGCAGTCTGGAGCATGCGCTTTAGCAGCCCCGCTGGGCACTTGGCGCTACACAAGTGGCCTCTGG
CCTCGCACACATTCCACATCCACCGGTAGGCGCCAACCGGCTCCGTTCTTTGGTGGCCCCTTCGCGCCAC
CTTCTACTCCTCCCCTAGTCAGGAAGTTCCCCCCCGCCCCGCAGCTCGCGTCGTGCAGGACGTGACAAAT
GGAAGTAGCACGTCTCACTAGTCTCGTGCAGATGGACAGCACCGCTGAGCAATGGAAGCGGGTAGGCCTT
TGGGGCAGCGGCCAATAGCAGCTTTGCTCCTTCGCTTTCTGGGCTCAGAGGCTGGGAAGGGGTGGGTCCG
GGGGCGGGCTCAGGGGCGGGCTCAGGGGCGGGGCGGGCGCCCGAAGGTCCTCCGGAGGCCCGGCATTCTG
CACGCTTCAAAAGCGCACGTCTGCCGCGCTGTTCTCCTCTTCCTCATCTCCGGGCCTTTCGACCTGCATC
CATCTAGATCTCGAGCAGCTGAAGCTTACCATGACCGAGTACAAGCCCACGGTGCGCCTCGCCACCCGCG
ACGACGTCCCCAGGGCCGTACGCACCCTCGCCGCCGCGTTCGCCGACTACCCCGCCACGCGCCACACCGT
CGATCCGGACCGCCACATCGAGCGGGTCACCGAGCTGCAAGAACTCTTCCTCACGCGCGTCGGGCTCGAC
ATCGGCAAGGTGTGGGTCGCGGACGACGGCGCCGCGGTGGCGGTCTGGACCACGCCGGAGAGCGTCGAAG
CGGGGGCGGTGTTCGCCGAGATCGGCCCGCGCATGGCCGAGTTGAGCGGTTCCCGGCTGGCCGCGCAGCA
ACAGATGGAAGGCCTCCTGGCGCCGCACCGGCCCAAGGAGCCCGCGTGGTTCCTGGCCACCGTCGGCGTC
TCGCCCGACCACCAGGGCAAGGGTCTGGGCAGCGCCGTCGTGCTCCCCGGAGTGGAGGCGGCCGAGCGCG
CCGGGGTGCCCGCCTTCCTGGAGACCTCCGCGCCCCGCAACCTCCCCTTCTACGAGCGGCTCGGCTTCAC
CGTCACCGCCGACGTCGAGGTGCCCGAAGGACCGCGCACCTGGTGCATGACCCGCAAGCCCGGTGCCGGC
GGCGGGTCCGGAGGAGAGGGCAGAGGAAGTCTCCTAACATGCGGTGACGTGGAGGAGAATCCTGGCCCAA
TGAGCGAGCTGATTAAGGAGAACATGCACATGAAGCTGTACATGGAGGGCACCGTGGACAACCATCACTT
CAAGTGCACATCCGAGGGCGAAGGCAAGCCCTACGAGGGCACCCAGACCATGAGAATCAAGGTGGTCGAG
GGCGGCCCTCTCCCCTTCGCCTTCGACATCCTGGCTACTAGCTTCCTCTACGGCAGCAAGACCTTCATCA
ACCACACCCAGGGCATCCCCGACTTCTTCAAGCAGTCCTTCCCTGAGGGCTTCACATGGGAGAGAGTCAC
CACATACGAGGACGGGGGCGTGCTGACCGCTACCCAGGACACCAGCCTCCAGGACGGCTGCCTCATCTAC
AACGTCAAGATCAGAGGGGTGAACTTCACATCCAACGGCCCTGTGATGCAGAAGAAAACACTCGGCTGGG
AGGCCTTCACCGAGACGCTGTACCCCGCTGACGGCGGCCTGGAAGGCAGAAACGACATGGCCCTGAAGCT
CGTGGGCGGGAGCCATCTGATCGCAAACATCAAGACCACATATAGATCCAAGAAACCCGCTAAGAACCTC
AAGATGCCTGGCGTCTACTATGTGGACTACAGACTGGAAAGAATCAAGGAGGCCAACAACGAGACCTACG
TCGAGCAGCACGAGGTGGCAGTGGCCAGATACTGCGACCTCCCTAGCAAACTGGGGCACAAGCTTAATTG
AGCGGCCGCTCAACCTCTGGATTACAAAATTTGTGAAAGATTGACTGGTATTCTTAACTATGTTGCTCCT
TTTACGCTATGTGGATACGCTGCTTTAATGCCTTTGTATCATGCTATTGCTTCCCGTATGGCTTTCATTT
TCTCCTCCTTGTATAAATCCTGGTTGCTGTCTCTTTATGAGGAGTTGTGGCCCGTTGTCAGGCAACGTGG
CGTGGTGTGCACTGTGTTTGCTGACGCAACCCCCACTGGTTGGGGCATTGCCACCACCTGTCAGCTCCTT
TCCGGGACTTTCGCTTTCCCCCTCCCTATTGCCACGGCGGAACTCATCGCCGCCTGCCTTGCCCGCTGCT
GGACAGGGGCTCGGCTGTTGGGCACTGACAATTCCGTGGTGTTGTCGGGGAAATCATCGTCCTTTCCTTG
GCTGCTCGCCTGTGTTGCCACCTGGATTCTGCGCGGGACGTCCTTCTGCTACGTCCCTTCGGCCCTCAAT
CCAGCGGACCTTCCTTCCCGCGGCCTGCTGCCGGCTCTGCGGCCTCTTCCGCGTCTACGCCTTCGCCCTC
AGACGAGTCGGATCTCCCTTTGGGCCGCCTCCCCGCAGGTACCTTTAAGACCAATGACTTACAAGGCAGC
TGTAGATCTTAGCCACTTTTTAAAAGAAAAGGGGGGACTGGAAGGGCTAATTCACTCCCAAAGAAGTCAA
GATCTGCTTTTTGCCTGTACTGGGTCTCTCTGGTTAGACCAGAGTCTCTCTGGTTAGACCAGATCTGAGC
CTGGGAGCTCTCTGGCTAACTAGGGAACCCACTGCTTAAGCCTCAATAAAGCTTGCCTTGAGTGCTTCAA
GTAGTGTGTGCCCGTCTGTTGTGTGACTCTGGTAACTAGAGATCCCTCAGACCCTTTTAGTCAGTGTGGA
AAATCTCTAGCAGTTTAAACCCGCTGATCAGCCTCGACTGTGCCTTCTAGTTGCCAGCCATCTGTTGTTT
GCCCCTCCCCCGTGCCTTCCTTGACCCTGGAAGGTGCCACTCCCACTGTCCTTTCCTAATAAAATGAGGA
AATTGCATCGCATTGTCTGAGTAGGTGTCATTCTATTCTGGGGGGTGGGGTGGGGCAGGACAGCAAGGGG
GAGGATTGGGAAGTCAATAGCAGGCATGCTGGGGATGCGGTGGGCTCTATGGGCGGCCGTTAATTAAGCT
TTTGTTCCCTTTAGTGAGGGTTAATTGCGCGCTTGGCGTAATCATGGTCATAGCTGTTTCCTGTGTGAAA
TTGTTATCCGCTCACAATTCCACACAACATACGAGCCGGGAGCATAAAGTGTAAAGCCTGGGGTGCCTAA
TGAGTGAGCTAACTCACATTAATTGCGTTGCGCTCACTGCCCGCTTTCCAGTCGGGAAACCTGTCGTGCC
AGCTGCATTAATGAATCGGCCAACGCGCGGGGAGAGGCGGTTTGCGTATTGGGCGCTCTTCCGCTTCCTC
GCTCACTGACTCGCTGCGCTCGGTCGTTCGGCTGCGGCGAGCGGTATCAGCTCACTCAAAGGCGGTAATA
CGGTTATCCACAGAATCAGGGGATAACGCAGGAAAGAACATGTGAGCAAAAGGCCAGCAAAAGGCCAGGA
ACCGTAAAAAGGCCGCGTTGCTGGCGTTTTTCCATAGGCTCCGCCCCCCTGACGAGCATCACAAAAATCG
ACGCTCAAGTCAGAGGTGGCGAAACCCGACAGGACTATAAAGATACCAGGCGTTTCCCCCTGGAAGCTCC
CTCGTGCGCTCTCCTGTTCCGACCCTGCCGCTTACCGGATACCTGTCCGCCTTTCTCCCTTCGGGAAGCG
TGGCGCTTTCTCATAGCTCACGCTGTAGGTATCTCAGTTCGGTGTAGGTCGTTCGCTCCAAGCTGGGCTG
TGTGCACGAACCCCCCGTTCAGCCCGACCGCTGCGCCTTATCCGGTAACTATCGTCTTGAGTCCAACCCG
GTAAGACACGACTTATCGCCACTGGCAGCAGCCACTGGTAACAGGATTAGCAGAGCGAGGTATGTAGGCG
GTGCTACAGAGTTCTTGAAGTGGTGGCCTAACTACGGCTACACTAGAAGAACAGTATTTGGTATCTGCGC
TCTGCTGAAGCCAGTTACCTTCGGAAAAAGAGTTGGTAGCTCTTGATCCGGCAAACAAACCACCGCTGGT
AGCGGTGGTTTTTTTGTTTGCAAGCAGCAGATTACGCGCAGAAAAAAAGGATCTCAAGAAGATCCTTTGA
TCTTTTCTACGGGGTCTGACGCTCAGTGGAACGAAAACTCACGTTAAGGGATTTTGGTCATGAGATTATC
AAAAAGGATCTTCACCTAGATCCTTTTAAATTAAAAATGAAGTTTTAAATCAATCTAAAGTATATATGAG
TAAACTTGGTCTGACAGTTACCAATGCTTAATCAGTGAGGCACCTATCTCAGCGATCTGTCTATTTCGTT
CATCCATAGTTGCCTGACTCCCCGTCGTGTAGATAACTACGATACGGGAGGGCTTACCATCTGGCCCCAG
TGCTGCAATGATACCGCGAGACCCACGCTCACCGGCTCCAGATTTATCAGCAATAAACCAGCCAGCCGGA
AGGGCCGAGCGCAGAAGTGGTCCTGCAACTTTATCCGCCTCCATCCAGTCTATTAATTGTTGCCGGGAAG
CTAGAGTAAGTAGTTCGCCAGTTAATAGTTTGCGCAACGTTGTTGCCATTGCTACAGGCATCGTGGTGTC
ACGCTCGTCGTTTGGTATGGCTTCATTCAGCTCCGGTTCCCAACGATCAAGGCGAGTTACATGATCCCCC
ATGTTGTGCAAAAAAGCGGTTAGCTCCTTCGGTCCTCCGATCGTTGTCAGAAGTAAGTTGGCCGCAGTGT
TATCACTCATGGTTATGGCAGCACTGCATAATTCTCTTACTGTCATGCCATCCGTAAGATGCTTTTCTGT
GACTGGTGAGTACTCAACCAAGTCATTCTGAGAATAGTGTATGCGGCGACCGAGTTGCTCTTGCCCGGCG
TCAATACGGGATAATACCGCGCCACATAGCAGAACTTTAAAAGTGCTCATCATTGGAAAACGTTCTTCGG
GGCGAAAACTCTCAAGGATCTTACCGCTGTTGAGATCCAGTTCGATGTAACCCACTCGTGCACCCAACTG
ATCTTCAGCATCTTTTACTTTCACCAGCGTTTCTGGGTGAGCAAAAACAGGAAGGCAAAATGCCGCAAAA
AAGGGAATAAGGGCGACACGGAAATGTTGAATACTCATACTCTTCCTTTTTCAATATTATTGAAGCATTT
ATCAGGGTTATTGTCTCATGAGCGGATACATATTTGAATGTATTTAGAAAAATAAACAAATAGGGGTTCC
GCGCACATTTCCCCGAAAAGTGCCACCTAAATTGTAAGCGTTAATATTTTGTTAAAATTCGCGTTAAATT
TTTGTTAAATCAGCTCATTTTTTAACCAATAGGCCGAAATCGGCAAAATCCCTTATAAATCAAAAGAATA
GACCGAGATAGGGT
[37 nt withheld, positions 8065-8101]
AAAGAACGTGGACTCCAACGTCAAAGG
[49 nt withheld, positions 8129-8177]
T
[91 nt withheld, positions 8179-8269]
G
[124 nt withheld, positions 8271-8394]
CCCATTCGCCATTCAGGCTGCGCAACTGTTGGGAAGGGCGATCGGTGCGGGCCTCTTCGCTATTACGCCA
GCTGGCGAAAGGGGGATGTGCTGCAAGGCGATTAAGTTGGGTAACGCCAGGGTTTTCCCAGTCACGACGT
TGTAAAACGACGGCCAGTGAGCGCGCGTAATACGACTCACTATAGGGCGAATTGACTAGTACATAACTTA
CGGTAAATGGCCCGCCTGGCTGACCGCCCAACGACCCCCGCCCATT
